>Addgene plasmid #133437 | pPICZac-STE2-1D4 | addgene full sequence | sequence record 267729 | Addgene NGS Result
GATCTAACATCCAAAGACGAAAGGTTGAATGAAACCTTTTTGCCATCCGACATCCACAGGTCCATTCTCA
CACATAAGTGCCAAACGCAACAGGAGGGGATACACTAGCAGCAGACCGTTGCAAACGCAGGACCTCCACT
CCTCTTCTCCTCAACACCCACTTTTGCCATCGAAAAACCAGCCCAGTTATTGGGCTTGATTGGAGCTCGC
TCATTCCAATTCCTTCTATTAGGCTACTAACACCATGACTTTATTAGCCTGTCTATCCTGGCCCCCCTGG
CGAGGTTCATGTTTGTTTATTTCCGAATGCAACAAGCTCCGCATTACACCCGAACATCACTCCAGATGAG
GGCTTTCTGAGTGTGGGGTCAAATAGTTTCATGTTCCCCAAATGGCCCAAAACTGACAGTTTAAACGCTG
TCTTGGAACCTAATATGACAAAAGCGTGATCTCATCCAAGATGAACTAAGTTTGGTTCGTTGAAATGCTA
ACGGCCAGTTGGTCAAAAAGAAACTTCCAAAAGTCGGCATACCGTTTGTCTTGTTTGGTATTGATTGACG
AATGCTCAAAAATAATCTCATTAATGCTTAGCGCAGTCTCTCTATCGCTTCTGAACCCCGGTGCACCTGT
GCCGAAACGCAAATGGGGAAACACCCGCTTTTTGGATGATTATGCATTGTCTCCACATTGTATGCTTCCA
AGATTCTGGTGGGAATACTGCTGATAGCCTAACGTTCATGATCAAAATTTAACTGTTCTAACCCCTACTT
GACAGCAATATATAAACAGAAGGAAGCTGCCCTGTCTTAAACCTTTTTTTTTATCATCATTATTAGCTTA
CTTTCATAATTGCGACTGGTTCCAATTGACAAGCTTTTGATTTTAACGACTTTTAACGACAACTTGAGAA
GATCAAAAAACAACTAATTATTCGAAACGAGGAATTCATAATGTCTGATGCGGCTCCTTCATTGAGCAAT
CTATTTTATGATCCAACGTATAATCCTGGTCAAAGCACCATTAACTACACTTCCATATATGGGAATGGAT
CTACCATCACTTTCGATGAGTTGCAAGGTTTAGTTAACAGTACTGTTACTCAGGCCATTATGTTTGGTGT
CAGATCAGGCGCCGCTGCTTTGACTTTGATTGTCATGTGGATGACATCGAGAAGCAGAAAAACGCCGATT
TTCATTATCAACCAAGTTTCATTGTTTTTAATCATTTTGCATTCTGCACTCTATTTTAAATATTTACTGT
CTAATTACTCTTCAGTGACTTACGCTCTCACCGGATTTCCTCAGTTCATCAGTAGAGGTGACGTTCATGT
TTATGGTGCTACAAATATAATTCAAGTCCTTCTTGTGGCTTCTATTGAGACTTCACTGGTGTTTCAGATA
AAAGTTATTTTCACAGGCGACAACTTCAAAAGGATAGGTTTGATGCTGACGTCGATATCTTTCACTTTAG
GGATTGCTACAGTTACCATGTATTTTGTAAGCGCTGTTAAAGGTATGATTGTGACTTATAATGATGTTAG
TGCCACCCAAGATAAATACTTCAATGCATCCACAATTTTACTTGCATCCTCAATAAACTTTATGTCATTT
GTCCTGGTAGTTAAATTGATTTTAGCTATTAGATCAAGAAGATTCCTTGGTCTCAAGCAGTTCGATAGTT
TCCATATTTTACTCATAATGTCAGCTCAATCTTTGTTGGTACCATCGATAATATTCATCCTCGCATACAG
TTTGAAACCAAACCAGGGAACAGATGTCTTGACTACTGTTGCAACATTACTTGCTGTATTGTCTTTACCA
TTATCATCAATGTGGGCCACGGCTGCTAATAATGCGTCGACCACCGTCTCCAAGACAGAGACCAGCCAAG
TGGCGCCTGCCTAAGGATCCTAAGCGGCCGCCAGCTTGGGCCCGAACAAAAACTCATCTCAGAAGAGGAT
CTGAATAGCGCCGTCGACCATCATCATCATCATCATTGAGTTTTAGCCTTAGACATGACTGTTCCTCAGT
TCAAGTTGGGCACTTACGAGAAGACCGGTCTTGCTAGATTCTAATCAAGAGGATGTCAGAATGCCATTTG
CCTGAGAGATGCAGGCTTCATTTTTGATACTTTTTTATTTGTAACCTATATAGTATAGGATTTTTTTTGT
CATTTTGTTTCTTCTCGTACGAGCTTGCTCCTGATCAGCCTATCTCGCAGCTGATGAATATCTTGTGGTA
GGGGTTTGGGAAAATCATTCGAGTTTGATGTTTTTCTTGGTATTTCCCACTCCTCTTCAGAGTACAGAAG
ATTAAGTGAGACCTTCGTTTGTGCGGATCCCCCACACACCATAGCTTCAAAATGTTTCTACTCCTTTTTT
ACTCTTCCAGATTTTCTCGGACTCCGCGCATCGCCGTACCACTTCAAAACACCCAAGCACAGCATACTAA
ATTTCCCCTCTTTCTTCCTCTAGGGTGTCGTTAATTACCCGTACTAAAGGTTTGGAAAAGAAAAAAGAGA
CCGCCTCGTTTCTTTTTCTTCGTCGAAAAAGGCAATAAAAATTTTTATCACGTTTCTTTTTCTTGAAAAT
TTTTTTTTTTGATTTTTTTCTCTTTCGATGACCTCCCATTGATATTTAAGTTAATAAACGGTCTTCAATT
TCTCAAGTTTCAGTTTCATTTTTCTTGTTCTATTACAACTTTTTTTACTTCTTGCTCATTAGAAAGAAAG
CATAGCAATCTAATCTAAGGGCGGTGTTGACAATTAATCATCGGCATAGTATATCGGCATAGTATAATAC
GACAAGGTGAGGAACTAAACCATGGCCAAGTTGACCAGTGCCGTTCCGGTGCTCACCGCGCGCGACGTCG
CCGGAGCGGTCGAGTTCTGGACCGACCGGCTCGGGTTCTCCCGGGACTTCGTGGAGGACGACTTCGCCGG
TGTGGTCCGGGACGACGTGACCCTGTTCATCAGCGCGGTCCAGGACCAGGTGGTGCCGGACAACACCCTG
GCCTGGGTGTGGGTGCGCGGCCTGGACGAGCTGTACGCCGAGTGGTCGGAGGTCGTGTCCACGAACTTCC
GGGACGCCTCCGGGCCGGCCATGACCGAGATCGGCGAGCAGCCGTGGGGGCGGGAGTTCGCCCTGCGCGA
CCCGGCCGGCAACTGCGTGCACTTCGTGGCCGAGGAGCAGGACTGACACGTCCGACGCGGCCCGACGGGT
CCGAGGCCTCGGAGATCCGTCCCCCTTTTCCTTTGTCGATATCATGTAATTAGTTATGTCACGCTTACAT
TCACGCCCTCCCCCCACATCCGCTCTAACCGAAAAGGAAGGAGTTAGACAACCTGAAGTCTAGGTCCCTA
TTTATTTTTTTATAGTTATGTTAGTATTAAGAACGTTATTTATATTTCAAATTTTTCTTTTTTTTCTGTA
CAGACGCGTGTACGCATGTAACATTATACTGAAAACCTTGCTTGAGAAGGTTTTGGGACGCTCGAAGGCT
TTAATTTGCAAGCTGGAGACCAACATGTGAGCAAAAGGCCAGCAAAAGGCCAGGAACCGTAAAAAGGCCG
CGTTGCTGGCGTTTTTCCATAGGCTCCGCCCCCCTGACGAGCATCACAAAAATCGACGCTCAAGTCAGAG
GTGGCGAAACCCGACAGGACTATAAAGATACCAGGCGTTTCCCCCTGGAAGCTCCCTCGTGCGCTCTCCT
GTTCCGACCCTGCCGCTTACCGGATACCTGTCCGCCTTTCTCCCTTCGGGAAGCGTGGCGCTTTCTCATA
GCTCACGCTGTAGGTATCTCAGTTCGGTGTAGGTCGTTCGCTCCAAGCTGGGCTGTGTGCACGAACCCCC
CGTTCAGCCCGACCGCTGCGCCTTATCCGGTAACTATCGTCTTGAGTCCAACCCGGTAAGACACGACTTA
TCGCCACTGGCAGCAGCCACTGGTAACAGGATTAGCAGAGCGAGGTATGTAGGCGGTGCTACAGAGTTCT
TGAAGTGGTGGCCTAACTACGGCTACACTAGAAGAACAGTATTTGGTATCTGCGCTCTGCTGAAGCCAGT
TACCTTCGGAAAAAGAGTTGGTAGCTCTTGATCCGGCAAACAAACCACCGCTGGTAGCGGTGGTTTTTTT
GTTTGCAAGCAGCAGATTACGCGCAGAAAAAAAGGATCTCAAGAAGATCCTTTGATCTTTTCTACGGGGT
CTGACGCTCAGTGGAACGAAAACTCACGTTAAGGGATTTTGGTCATGAGATCA
Features (pLannotate 1.2.2; 10 found; start..end, strand, type, name):
      1..939     +  promoter       AOX1 promoter: Pichia pastoris AOX1; inducible promoter, regulated by methanol
    951..1886    +  CDS            STE2 (fragment): STE2_YEAST - Experimental evidence at protein level: Swiss-Prot protein existence level 1. Receptor for the peptide pheromone alpha factor, the mating factor of yeast. From Saccharomyces cerevisiae (strain ATCC 204508 / S288c) (Baker's yeast).
   1979..1996    +  CDS            capTEV™ (fragment): composite tag for in vivo biotinylation, TEV protease cleavage, and 6xHis tagging
   2006..2071    +  CDS            AOX1 (fragment): ALOX1_KOMPC - Experimental evidence at protein level: Swiss-Prot protein existence level 1. Major isoform of alcohol oxidase, which catalyzes the oxidation of methanol to formaldehyde and hydrogen peroxide, the first step in the methanol utilization pathway of methylotrophic yeasts. From Komagataella phaffii (strain ATCC 76273 / CBS 7435 / CECT 11047 / NRRL Y-11430 / Wegner 21-1) (Yeast) (Pichia pastoris).
   2075..2321    +  terminator     AOX1 terminator: Pichia pastoris AOX1; transcription terminator for AOX1
   2342..2749    +  promoter       TEF1 promoter: S. cerevisiae TEF1; promoter for EF-1α
   2756..2803    +  promoter       EM7 promoter: synthetic bacterial promoter&nbsp
   2822..3196    +  CDS            BleoR: antibiotic-binding protein; Sh ble from Streptoalloteichus hindustanus; confers resistance to bleomycin, phleomycin, and Zeocin™
   3262..3509    +  terminator     CYC1 terminator: S. cerevisiae CYC1; transcription terminator for CYC1
   3584..4172    -  rep_origin     ori: high-copy-number ColE1/pMB1/pBR322/pUC origin of replication
