[The description below was written by a language model from this plasmid's Addgene catalogue record and pLannotate feature annotations shown in this document.]
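Description:
pPICZac-STE2-1D4 is a yeast expression plasmid built on the pPICZc backbone for methanol-inducible production of a mutant Saccharomyces cerevisiae STE2 protein in Pichia pastoris (the record calls the host "methanogenic", though Pichia is properly a methylotrophic yeast). STE2 encodes the G protein-coupled receptor for the alpha-factor mating pheromone. The insert is listed at 954 bp and carries the substitutions C59S and C252A. The annotation detects it only as a fragment of STE2, consistent with a truncated receptor rather than the full-length coding sequence.

The STE2 sequence sits directly downstream of the P. pastoris AOX1 promoter, which is induced by methanol, and is followed by the AOX1 terminator region. Between the receptor and the terminator the feature table picks up a short match to the capTEV composite tag, which most likely reflects a 6xHis stretch. The "1D4" in the name suggests a C-terminal 1D4 epitope, but no such feature is annotated and the record does not describe the tags explicitly. The cloning sites are also not recorded.

Selection relies on a single Sh ble (BleoR) cassette that works in both hosts. The S. cerevisiae TEF1 promoter drives it in yeast and the synthetic EM7 promoter drives it in E. coli, with a CYC1 terminator downstream, giving Zeocin resistance throughout. A high-copy ColE1/pUC-type origin supports propagation in bacteria. No yeast replication origin is annotated, which fits the usual use of pPICZ vectors as integrating constructs. The design suits overexpression and purification of the receptor for biochemical or structural work, though the record states only inducible expression as its purpose.
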