Addgene plasmid #133437: pPICZac-STE2-1D4
Purpose: Mutant yeast STE2 coding sequence in vector for inducible expression in the methanogenic yeast Pichia pastoris.
Depositing lab: Gerhard Wagner. Depositing organization: Harvard Medical School.
Backbone
  Vector backbone: pPICZc
  Vector type: Yeast Expression
Growth in bacteria
  Bacterial resistance: Bleocin (Zeocin), 50 μg/mL
  Growth temperature: 37°C
  Growth strain: DH5alpha
  Copy number: Unknown
Gene/Insert
  Gene/Insert name: STE2
  Species: S. cerevisiae (budding yeast)
  Insert size (bp): 954
  Mutation: C59S/C252A
  Entrez Gene: STE2 (a.k.a. YFL026W)
  Cloning method: Restriction Enzyme; 5′ cloning site Unknown (unknown if destroyed); 3′ cloning site unknown (unknown if destroyed)
  Sequencing primers: 5′ unknown
Terms and licenses: Academic/Nonprofit Terms; Industry Terms: Not Available to Industry
Depositor comments: HMS clone ID number: ScCD00063803.
How to cite: pPICZac-STE2-1D4 was a gift from Gerhard Wagner (Addgene plasmid # 133437 ; http://n2t.net/addgene:133437 ; RRID:Addgene_133437)
