>Addgene plasmid #133437 | pPICZac-STE2-1D4 | depositor partial sequence | sequence record 256426 | Insert
ATGTCTGATGCGGCTCCTTCATTGAGCAATCTATTTTATGATCCAACGTATAATCCTGGTCAAAGCACCA
TTAACTACACTTCCATATATGGGAATGGATCTACCATCACTTTCGATGAGTTGCAAGGTTTAGTTAACAG
TACTGTTACTCAGGCCATTATGTTTGGTGTCAGATGTGGTGCAGCTGCTTTGACTTTGATTGTCATGTGG
ATGACATCGAGAAGCAGAAAAACGCCGATTTTCATTATCAACCAAGTTTCATTGTTTTTAATCATTTTGC
ATTCTGCACTCTATTTTAAATATTTACTGTCTAATTACTCTTCAGTGACTTACGCTCTCACCGGATTTCC
TCAGTTCATCAGTAGAGGTGACGTTCATGTTTATGGTGCTACAAATATAATTCAAGTCCTTCTTGTGGCT
TCTATTGAGACTTCACTGGTGTTTCAGATAAAAGTTATTTTCACAGGCGACAACTTCAAAAGGATAGGTT
TGATGCTGACGTCGATATCTTTCACTTTAGGGATTGCTACAGTTACCATGTATTTTGTAAGCGCTGTTAA
AGGTATGATTGTGACTTATAATGATGTTAGTGCCACCCAAGATAAATACTTCAATGCATCCACAATTTTA
CTTGCATCCTCAATAAACTTTATGTCATTTGTCCTGGTAGTTAAATTGATTTTAGCTATTAGATCAAGAA
GATTCCTTGGTCTCAAGCAGTTCGATAGTTTCCATATTTTACTCATAATGTCATGTCAATCTTTGTTGGT
TCCATCGATAATATTCATCCTCGCATACAGTTTGAAACCAAACCAGGGAACAGATGTCTTGACTACTGTT
GCAACATTACTTGCTGTATTGTCTTTACCATTATCATCAATGTGGGCCACGGCTGCTAATAATGCGTCGT
CGACCACCGTCTCCAAGACAGAGACCAGCCAAGTGGCGCCTGCC
